Addgene plasmid #227770: pVG134
Purpose: Expresses a version of light-inducible transcription factor EL222 (Glu84Gly) under a strong constitutive PGK1pr
Depositing lab: Sahand Jamal Rahi. Depositing organization: Swiss Federal Institute of Technology (EPFL). Publication: Light-directed evolution of dynamic, multi-state, and computational protein functionalities. Gligorovski V, Labagnara M, Scutteri L, Blackholm M, Moglich A, Mansouri N, Rahi SJ. Cell. 2026 Mar 6:S0092-8674(26)00167-4. doi: 10.1016/j.cell.2026.02.002. PubMed 41794024.
Backbone
  Vector backbone: EZL105
  Vector type: Yeast Expression
  Selectable markers: HIS3 ; Cg (budding yeast)
Growth in bacteria
  Bacterial resistance: Ampicillin, 100 μg/mL
  Growth temperature: 37°C
  Growth strain: XL10
  Growth instructions: Can also be grown in DH5alpha.
  Copy number: High Copy
Gene/Insert
  Gene/Insert name: EL222 codon-optimized for budding yeast
  Species: S. cerevisiae (budding yeast)
  Mutation: Glu84Gly mutant
  Promoter: PGK1pr
  Cloning method: Restriction Enzyme; 5′ cloning site Unknown (unknown if destroyed)
Terms and licenses: Academic/Nonprofit Terms; Industry Terms: Not Available to Industry
Depositor comments: For a single-copy integration in budding yeast, the plasmid should be cut with PmeI (double-cutter). Please visit https://doi.org/10.1101/2024.02.28.582517 for bioRxiv preprint.
How to cite: pVG134 was a gift from Sahand Jamal Rahi (Addgene plasmid # 227770)
