[The description below was written by a language model from this plasmid's Addgene catalogue record and pLannotate feature annotations shown in this document.]
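Description:
pVG134 is a yeast expression plasmid built on the EZL105 backbone and designed for chromosomal integration in budding yeast rather than episomal maintenance; the feature table shows no yeast replication origin or centromere. In E. coli it is propagated through a high-copy ColE1/pUC-type origin with ampicillin selection from the bla gene, and it retains pBluescript-derived remnants such as an f1 origin, lacZα and lac promoter fragments, and flanking T3 and T7 promoters. Selection in yeast relies on a HIS3 marker, which the catalogue entry describes as the Candida glabrata version. The annotation labels the HIS3 coding sequence and promoter by their S. cerevisiae homologues, but an adjacent C. glabrata DED1 fragment fits the recorded origin. S. cerevisiae sequences neighbouring the HIS3 locus (DED1 and MRM1/PET56 fragments) flank the cassette and could serve as homology arms, though the record does not name the integration site. According to the depositor, cutting with PmeI, which cuts twice, releases a fragment suited to single-copy integration.

The payload is a yeast codon-optimized version of EL222, the light-responsive LOV/helix-turn-helix DNA-binding protein from Erythrobacter litoralis, carrying a Glu84Gly substitution. The annotation shows it fused downstream of a herpes simplex virus VP16 activation domain fragment, producing a transcription factor that binds DNA and activates target promoters on illumination. Expression is driven by the strong constitutive PGK1 promoter, which is stated in the catalogue but not annotated in the unlabelled region upstream of the fusion, and is terminated by the CYC1 terminator. The construct supplies this EL222 variant for optogenetic control of gene expression in yeast and comes from work on light-directed evolution of protein function.
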