Features (pLannotate 1.2.2; 26 found; start..end, strand, type, name):
     13..31      -  promoter       T3 promoter: promoter for bacteriophage T3 RNA polymerase
     76..92      -  protein_bind   lac operator: The lac repressor binds to the lac operator to inhibit transcription in E. coli. This inhibition can be relieved by adding lactose or isopropyl-β-D-thiogalactopyranoside (IPTG). lac repressor encoded by lacI
    100..130     -  promoter       lac promoter: promoter for the E. coli lac operon
    145..166     -  protein_bind   CAP binding site: CAP binding activates transcription in the presence of cAMP. E. coli catabolite activator protein
    179..271     -  CDS            lacI (fragment): lac repressor; lacI; The lac repressor binds to the lac operator to inhibit transcription in E. coli. This inhibition can be relieved by adding lactose or isopropyl-β-D-thiogalactopyranoside (IPTG).
    454..1042    -  rep_origin     ori: high-copy-number ColE1/pMB1/pBR322/pUC origin of replication
   1213..2073    -  CDS            AmpR: β-lactamase; bla; confers resistance to ampicillin, carbenicillin, and related antibiotics
   2074..2178    -  promoter       AmpR promoter: bla
   2289..2324    +  CDS            rop (fragment): Rop protein, which maintains plasmids at low copy number; rop
   2426..2475    +  misc_feature   bom (fragment): basis of mobility region from pBR322
   2483..2615    +  promoter       URA3 promoter (fragment): S. cerevisiae URA3
   2615..2707    +  CDS            URA3 (fragment): PYRF_YEAST - Experimental evidence at protein level: Swiss-Prot protein existence level 1. From Saccharomyces cerevisiae (strain ATCC 204508 / S288c) (Baker's yeast).
   2763..2814    +  misc_feature   bom (fragment): basis of mobility region from pBR322
   2842..3270    -  rep_origin     f1 ori (sequence partly withheld): f1 bacteriophage origin of replication; arrow indicates direction of (+) strand synthesis
   3274..3431    -  CDS            lacZα (fragment): LacZα fragment of β-galactosidase; lacZ fragment
   3434..3452    +  promoter       T7 promoter: promoter for bacteriophage T7 RNA polymerase
   3527..3724    -  CDS            DED1 (fragment): DED1_YEAST - Also known as SPP81. Experimental evidence at protein level: Swiss-Prot protein existence level 1. ATP-binding RNA helicase involved in translation initiation. Remodels RNA in response to ADP and ATP concentrations by facilitating disruption, but also formation of RNA duplexes. Has weak ATP-dependent affinity for dsRNA, but strong ATP-dependent affinity for ssRNA. Acts as a virus host factor involved in the replication of the MBV and the L-A viruses by promoting the negative-strand RNA synthesis. May be involved in recognition of the preinitiation complex and DNA binding of the RN
   3720..4052    -  CDS            YO201_YEAST (fragment): Protein uncertain: Swiss-Prot protein existence level 5. From Saccharomyces cerevisiae (strain ATCC 204508 / S288c) (Baker's yeast).
   4826..4844    +  misc_feature   MCS (fragment): pBluescript multiple cloning site
   4881..5114    +  CDS            VP16_HHV11 (fragment): Experimental evidence at protein level: Swiss-Prot protein existence level 1. May play a role in the aggregation of tegument proteins around nucleocapsids during virus morphogenesis. From Human herpesvirus 1 (strain 17) (HHV-1) (Human herpes simplex virus 1).
   5112..5747    +  CDS            LVHTH_ERYLH (fragment): Experimental evidence at protein level: Swiss-Prot protein existence level 1. Has reversible, light-dependent DNA-binding activity. Upon illumination an internal FMN-protein adduct is formed which changes the protein conformation so that the previously sequestered DNA-binding domain is free to bind DNA. Binds to sequences within in its own promoter when illuminated but not when it has been incubated in the dark. From Erythrobacter litoralis (strain HTCC2594).
   5769..6016    +  terminator     CYC1 terminator: S. cerevisiae CYC1; transcription terminator for CYC1
   6067..6255    -  CDS            DED1 (fragment): DED1_CANGA - Protein inferred from homology: Swiss-Prot protein existence level 3. ATP-binding RNA helicase involved in translation initiation. Remodels RNA in response to ADP and ATP concentrations by facilitating disruption, but also formation of RNA duplexes (By similarity). From Candida glabrata (strain ATCC 2001 / CBS 138 / JCM 3761 / NBRC 0622 / NRRL Y-65) (Yeast) (Torulopsis glabrata).
   6742..7377    -  CDS            HIS3: HIS7_YEAST - Experimental evidence at protein level: Swiss-Prot protein existence level 1. From Saccharomyces cerevisiae (strain ATCC 204508 / S288c) (Baker's yeast).
   7483..7670    -  promoter       HIS3 promoter: S. cerevisiae HIS3
   7720..7947    +  CDS            MRM1 (fragment): MRM1_YEAST - Also known as PET56 From Saccharomyces cerevisiae (strain ATCC 204508 / S288c) (Baker's yeast).
>Addgene plasmid #227770 | pVG134 | addgene full sequence | sequence record 458112 | Addgene NGS Result
CAGCTTTTGTTCCCTTTAGTGAGGGTTAATTCCGAGCTTGGCGTAATCATGGTCATAGCTGTTTCCTGTG
TGAAATTGTTATCCGCTCACAATTCCACACAACATACGAGCCGGAAGCATAAAGTGTAAAGCCTGGGGTG
CCTAATGAGTGAGCTAACTCACATTAATTGCGTTGCGCTCACTGCCCGCTTTCCAGTCGGGAAACCTGTC
GTGCCAGCTGCATTAATGAATCGGCCAACGCGCGGGGAGAGGCGGTTTGCGTATTGGGCGCTCTTCCGCT
TCCTCGCTCACTGACTCGCTGCGCTCGGTCGTTCGGCTGCGGCGAGCGGTATCAGCTCACTCAAAGGCGG
TAATACGGTTATCCACAGAATCAGGGGATAACGCAGGAAAGAACATGTGAGCAAAAGGCCAGCAAAAGGC
CAGGAACCGTAAAAAGGCCGCGTTGCTGGCGTTTTTCCATAGGCTCCGCCCCCCTGACGAGCATCACAAA
AATCGACGCTCAAGTCAGAGGTGGCGAAACCCGACAGGACTATAAAGATACCAGGCGTTTCCCCCTGGAA
GCTCCCTCGTGCGCTCTCCTGTTCCGACCCTGCCGCTTACCGGATACCTGTCCGCCTTTCTCCCTTCGGG
AAGCGTGGCGCTTTCTCATAGCTCACGCTGTAGGTATCTCAGTTCGGTGTAGGTCGTTCGCTCCAAGCTG
GGCTGTGTGCACGAACCCCCCGTTCAGCCCGACCGCTGCGCCTTATCCGGTAACTATCGTCTTGAGTCCA
ACCCGGTAAGACACGACTTATCGCCACTGGCAGCAGCCACTGGTAACAGGATTAGCAGAGCGAGGTATGT
AGGCGGTGCTACAGAGTTCTTGAAGTGGTGGCCTAACTACGGCTACACTAGAAGAACAGTATTTGGTATC
TGCGCTCTGCTGAAGCCAGTTACCTTCGGAAAAAGAGTTGGTAGCTCTTGATCCGGCAAACAAACCACCG
CTGGTAGCGGTGGTTTTTTTGTTTGCAAGCAGCAGATTACGCGCAGAAAAAAAGGATCTCAAGAAGATCC
TTTGATCTTTTCTACGGGGTCTGACGCTCAGTGGAACGAAAACTCACGTTAAGGGATTTTGGTCATGAGA
TTATCAAAAAGGATCTTCACCTAGATCCTTTTAAATTAAAAATGAAGTTTTAAATCAATCTAAAGTATAT
ATGAGTAAACTTGGTCTGACAGTTACCAATGCTTAATCAGTGAGGCACCTATCTCAGCGATCTGTCTATT
TCGTTCATCCATAGTTGCCTGACTCCCCGTCGTGTAGATAACTACGATACGGGAGGGCTTACCATCTGGC
CCCAGTGCTGCAATGATACCGCGAGACCCACGCTCACCGGCTCCAGATTTATCAGCAATAAACCAGCCAG
CCGGAAGGGCCGAGCGCAGAAGTGGTCCTGCAACTTTATCCGCCTCCATCCAGTCTATTAATTGTTGCCG
GGAAGCTAGAGTAAGTAGTTCGCCAGTTAATAGTTTGCGCAACGTTGTTGCCATTGCTACAGGCATCGTG
GTGTCACGCTCGTCGTTTGGTATGGCTTCATTCAGCTCCGGTTCCCAACGATCAAGGCGAGTTACATGAT
CCCCCATGTTGTGCAAAAAAGCGGTTAGCTCCTTCGGTCCTCCGATCGTTGTCAGAAGTAAGTTGGCCGC
AGTGTTATCACTCATGGTTATGGCAGCACTGCATAATTCTCTTACTGTCATGCCATCCGTAAGATGCTTT
TCTGTGACTGGTGAGTACTCAACCAAGTCATTCTGAGAATAGTGTATGCGGCGACCGAGTTGCTCTTGCC
CGGCGTCAATACGGGATAATACCGCGCCACATAGCAGAACTTTAAAAGTGCTCATCATTGGAAAACGTTC
TTCGGGGCGAAAACTCTCAAGGATCTTACCGCTGTTGAGATCCAGTTCGATGTAACCCACTCGTGCACCC
AACTGATCTTCAGCATCTTTTACTTTCACCAGCGTTTCTGGGTGAGCAAAAACAGGAAGGCAAAATGCCG
CAAAAAAGGGAATAAGGGCGACACGGAAATGTTGAATACTCATACTCTTCCTTTTTCAATATTATTGAAG
CATTTATCAGGGTTATTGTCTCATGAGCGGATACATATTTGAATGTATTTAGAAAAATAAACAAATAGGG
GTTCCGCGCACATTTCCCCGAAAAGTGCCACCTGACGTCCTCGGCGCGTGACGTCTAAGAAACCATTATT
ATCATGACATTAACCTATAAAAATAGGCGTATCACGAGGCCCTTTCGTCTCGCGCGTTTCGGTGATGACG
GTGAAAACCTCTGACACATGCAGCTCCCGGAGACGGTCACAGCTTGTCTGTAAGCGGATGCCGGGAGCAG
ACAAGCCCGTCAGGGCGCGTCAGCGGGTGTTGGCGGGTGTCGGGGCTGGCTTAACTATGCGGCATCAGAG
CAGATTGTACTGAGAGTGCACCATACCACCTTTTCAATTCATCATTTTTTTTTTATTCTTTTTTTTGATT
TCGGTTTCCTTGAAATTTTTTTGATTCGGTAATCTCCGAACAGAAGGAAGAACGAAGGAAGGAGCACAGA
CTTAGATTGGTATATATACGCATATTGGGTCAGCAGTACAGAACCCTCGACGAAGTTGTAAGTGGTGGAT
CAGATATCATCATTGTTGGCAGAGGACTTTTCGCCAAGGGTAGAGATCCTAATACTAAACTCACAAATTA
GAGCTTCAATTTAATTATATCAGTTATTACCCTATGCGGTGTGAAATACCGCACAGATGCGTAAGGAGAA
AATACCGCATCAGGAAATTGTAAGCGTTAATATTTTGTTAAAATTCGCGTTAAATTTTTGTTAAATCAGC
TCATTTTTTAACCAATAGGCCGAAATCGGCAAAATCCCTTATAAATCAAAAGAATAGACCGAGATAGGGT
[37 nt withheld, positions 2941-2977]
AAAGAACGTGGACTCCAACGTCAAAGG
[49 nt withheld, positions 3005-3053]
T
[91 nt withheld, positions 3055-3145]
G
[124 nt withheld, positions 3147-3270]
CCATTCGCCATTCAGGCTGCGCAACTGTTGGGAAGGGCGATCGGTGCGGGCCTCTTCGCTATTACGCCAG
CTGGCGAAAGGGGGATGTGCTGCAAGGCGATTAAGTTGGGTAACGCCAGGGTTTTCCCAGTCACGACGTT
GTAAAACGACGGCCAGTGAATTGTAATACGACTCACTATAGGGGGCCAGCGTGGCCGTTTAAACATTTAA
ATGGCCGGCCGCTGCCACCGTTGTTTCCACCGAAGAAACCACCGTTGCCGTAACCACCACGACGGTTGTT
GCTAAAGAAGCTGCCACCGCCACGGCCACCGTTGTAGCCGCCGTTGTTGTTATTGTAGTTGCTACTGTTA
TTTCTGGCACTTCTTGGTTTTCCTCTTAAGTGAGGAGGAACATAACCATTCTCGTTGTTGTCGTTGATGC
TTAAATTTTGCACTTGTTCGCTCAGTTCAGCCATAATATGAAATGCTTTTCTTGTTGTTCTTACGGAATA
CCACTTGCCACCTATCACCACAACTAACTTTTTCCCGTTCCTCCATCTCTTTTATATTTTTTTTCTGGAG
TTCAAGAGAAAAAAAAAGAAAAAGCAAAAAGAAAAAAGGAAAGCGCGCCTCGTTCAGAATGACACGTATA
GAATGATGCATTACCTTGTCATCTTCAGTATCATACTGTTCGTATACATACTTACTGACATTCATAGGTA
TACATATATACACATGTATATATATCGTATGCTGCAGCTTTAAATAATCGGTGTCAAGATCTGAGCTCCA
CCGCGGTGGCGGCCGCTTATTTACTCAGGATCCCGCATGTTGCAGGTGGGAGTTCCAGCTCCCGGGAAAC
AGCTGCAAGAATTACTCGTGAGTAAGGAAAGAGTGAGGAACTATCGCATACCTGCATTTAAAGATGCCGA
TTTGGGCGCGAATCCTTTATTTTGGCTTCACCCTCATACTATTATCAGGGCCAGAAAAAGGAAGTGTTTC
CCTCCTTCTTGAATTGATGTTACCCTCATAAAGCACGTGGCCTCTTATCGAGAAAGAAATTACCGTCGCT
CGTGATTTGTTTGCAAAAAGAACAAAACTGAAAAAACCCAGACACGCTCGACTTCCTGTCTTCCTATTGA
TTGCAGCTTCCAATTTCGTCACACAACAAGGTCCTAGCGACGGCTCACAGGTTTTGTAACAAGCAATCGA
AGGTTCTGGAATGGCGGGAAAGGGTTTAGTACCACATGCTATGATGCCCACTGTGATCTCCAGAGCAAAG
TTCGTTCGATCGTACTGTTACTCTCTCTCTTTCAAACAGAATTGTCCGAATCGTGTGACAACAACAGCCT
GTTCTCACACACTCTTTTCTTCTAACCAAGGGGGTGGTTTAGTTTAGTAGAACCTCGTGAAACTTACATT
TACATATATATAAACTTGCATAAATTGGTCAATGCAAGAAATACATATTTGGTCTTTTCTAATTCGTAGT
TTTTCAAGTTCTTAGATGCTTTCTTTTTCTCTTTTTTACAGATCATCAAGGAAGTAATTATCTACTTTTT
ACAACAAATATAAAACACCGCGGTGGCGGCCGCTAAAATCATGGCTAGCCCGAAAAAAAAGAGAAAAGTA
GCCCCACCAACGGACGTTTCACTTGGTGACGAATTACATTTAGACGGTGAGGATGTAGCTATGGCACATG
CCGATGCTCTTGATGATTTTGATCTGGACATGTTAGGTGATGGGGATTCTCCCGGCCCCGGATTTACACC
ACATGATTCTGCTCCGTATGGCGCGTTGGACATGGCAGATTTCGAATTTGAACAGATGTTTACTGATGCA
CTTGGTATCGACGAATATGGAGGTGAATTCGGAGCAGATGATACTAGAGTTGAAGTCCAACCTCCAGCCC
AATGGGTATTGGATTTGATCGAGGCCTCACCCATAGCAAGTGTTGTTAGTGATCCCAGATTGGCTGATAA
TCCTTTGATTGCTATCAACCAGGCCTTTACCGATCTAACTGGGTATTCTGAGGAAGAATGTGTTGGTCGT
AATTGTAGATTTTTGGCAGGATCTGGTACTGGACCCTGGCTAACAGATAAGATCCGTCAAGGTGTTCGTG
AGCATAAACCCGTGTTGGTTGAGATTTTGAATTACAAAAAGGATGGTACTCCTTTTCGTAATGCAGTTTT
GGTGGCACCAATCTATGATGACGATGATGAATTACTATACTTCCTTGGTAGCCAAGTGGAAGTGGATGAC
GATCAACCGAACATGGGCATGGCCCGTAGAGAACGTGCTGCGGAGATGTTAAAAACTCTTTCACCACGTC
AATTAGAAGTCACAACTCTGGTTGCATCAGGCCTAAGAAATAAAGAAGTGGCTGCCAGACTGGGTCTTTC
AGAAAAAACTGTCAAAATGCACAGAGGTTTGGTAATGGAAAAATTAAACTTAAAAACGAGTGCAGATTTA
GTTAGAATTGCCGTAGAAGCAGGTATTTAAGTCGACCTCGAGTAATGATCATGTAATTAGTTATGTCACG
CTTACATTCACGCCCTCCCCCCACATCCGCTCTAACCGAAAAGGAAGGAGTTAGACAACCTGAAGTCTAG
GTCCCTATTTATTTTTTTATAGTTATGTTAGTATTAAGAACGTTATTTATATTTCAAATTTTTCTTTTTT
TTCTGTACAGACGCGTGTACGCATGTAACATTATACTGAAAACCTTGCTTGAGAAGGTTTTGGGACGCTC
GAAGGCTTTAATTTGCGGCCTTATCGCCGGCGAATAAATTAAGGCGCGCCAACATATCCGGAGGTACCCA
AAGCCGAATCCACCACGGTCACCGTTGTTTCTGAAGAAACCACCACGGCCGCCACCGTTGTTGAAACCAC
CACGAGGAGCAGAATCGCCTCTTCTGCCACCACCGTTACGGATGTGAGGTGGAACGTAACCACCACGTCT
TTGTTGCCCTTCAGGCATGGAAACTTGCTCTGCTAACTCAGTCATATTGGATATATGTATTACTTTCTTT
ATTTTTTGTAGTTTAGTCTTCTATTTCTTTTATAGTTTGGTATCTTTTTGCAAAAAATTTACCTCTATAT
CGTGTTCGTGCGTATTTCTTCCTCTATAATATGAAAAGAAAGGCAGTAGTCTTGGTTTTCTATTATTCCA
AATATTACAAGAATACCCAGAACCACAAGAAGCAGAAGAAACTAACTGCTTTATATACTTAATTTCCCGC
CACAAGCTCATCGCCCAGAAGTTTTTTTCAGTTTTTCACCTGACAATCTGGCAGCTCGCTGAAAAATTTT
CACCTGGGGTCGCCTGCTACGTAGAGTGATCACGTTTATGAATAGCACATTATATAGTGGCCCAGACGGT
CTGATGGTAGTTCATGTAGTTAAGAATAAATACTCTGTTTGTGTGATTTCTATGTGTACGTTATCTATAT
AAATATTGTTGATGGTGGTAGCTGTGGGCTGTGTTCTATGCTAGGACACCCTTAGTGGATGGAACGTCAT
CGCGACCCGTAGGTGTTCTTGCCTCTCTGATGGCGATGGCGAGCGCCTTGAAAGCTGATTCGGAGCGGTG
GTGGTCGTTGGTGCCCCGCAGACAGTCCACATGCATGGTGATACGCGCCTCAGTGGCGAAACTCTCCAAG
AAGTGCGGGATCATCTCTGTGGATAGCTGGCCTATGCGTTCTCGCTTCAGGCCCAGCTCCACCACGGCGA
AAGGCCTATTGGAGAAGTCAACCACAGCGCGGCTCAGCGCCTCGTCCAGTGGTGCAAACCCATGCCCGAA
CCTCTTGATACCACGCACGGAGCCAAGCGCCTCCTTGAACGCTTGGCCCAGCGCAATCCCACAGTCCTCA
ACAGTGTGGTGGTCATCGATGTGCAAGTCCCCTATACACTCCAGGATCAGAGACCACCCGCCATGCTTCG
CCAGCGCAGTCAACATGTGGTCCAAAAACCCAACTCCAGTGTGCACATGGATGGTCTGCCCATCACCACT
AGCATATTCCTTGCCCAGTATGCTCTCCCGTACAGAAACAGACCCACCGTCAAGATCCAGCGCCAGCTGT
ATATTCGTCTCCTGCGTAACCCTCTTAACAAACGCCATCCTTTGCTCGATGCTTCTCTTTGCTTCAATTA
TCTCAACTTTAAGTAAACCTGAAGTAAACTAGAACTAGATTAAATCAGAAGGCATCCGCAGCTTTATATA
CATATAGAGCCTCTTTGCCTTCGTTTATCTTGCCTGCTCATTTTTTAGTATATTCTTCGAAGAAATCACA
TTACTTTATATAATGTATAATTCATTATGTGATAATGCCAATCGCTAAGAAAAAAAAAGAGTCATCCGCT
AGGTGGAAAAAAAAAAATGAAAATCATTACCGAGGCATAAAAAAATATAGAGTGTACTAGAGGAGGCCAA
GAGTAATAGAAAAAGAAAATTGCGGGAAAGGACTGTGTTATGACTTCCCTGACTAATGCCGTGTTCAAAC
GATACCTGGCAGTGACTCCTAGCGCTCACCAAGCTCTTAAAACGAGAATTAAGAAAAAGTCGTCATCTTT
CGATAAGTTTTTCCCACAGCAAAGCAATAGTAGAAAAAAACAATGGGAAACGTTGAATGAAGACAAAGCG
TCGTGGTTTAAAAGGAAATACGCTCACGTACATGCTAGGGAACAGGACCGTGCAGCGGCCAGCGTGGCCG
TTTAAACATTTAAATGGCCGGCC
